Addgene plasmid #190033: pCBh_NLS_hfCas13X(Cas13X_M17YY)_NLS-pA-U6-DR-BpiI-BpiI-DR-pSV40-EGFP-pA-pSV40-mCherry-pA
Purpose: vector for encoding a human codon-optimized High-fidelity Cas13X (hfCas13X) driven by CBh promoter, guide RNAs compatible with Cas13X driven by hU6, EGFP and mCherry driven by SV40 promoters
Depositing lab: Huawei Tong. Publication: High-fidelity Cas13 variants for targeted RNA degradation with minimal collateral effects. Tong H, Huang J, Xiao Q, He B, Dong X, Liu Y, Yang X, Han D, Wang Z, Wang X, Ying W, Zhang R, Wei Y, Xu C, Zhou Y, Li Y, Cai M, Wang Q, Xue M, Li G, Fang K, Zhang H, Yang H. Nat Biotechnol. 2022 Aug 11. pii: 10.1038/s41587-022-01419-7. doi: 10.1038/s41587-022-01419-7. PubMed 35953673.
Backbone
  Vector backbone: piggyBac-CBh
  Vector type: Mammalian Expression
Growth in bacteria
  Bacterial resistance: Ampicillin, 100 μg/mL
  Growth temperature: 37°C
  Growth strain: DH5alpha
  Copy number: High Copy
Gene/Insert
  Gene/Insert name: humanized hfCas13X
  Species: Synthetic
  Mutation: Y672A,Y676A
  Promoter: CBh, SV40, hU6
  Cloning method: Gibson Cloning
  Sequencing primers: 5′ Unknown
Terms and licenses: Academic/Nonprofit Terms; Industry Terms: Not Available to Industry
How to cite: pCBh_NLS_hfCas13X(Cas13X_M17YY)_NLS-pA-U6-DR-BpiI-BpiI-DR-pSV40-EGFP-pA-pSV40-mCherry-pA was a gift from Huawei Tong (Addgene plasmid # 190033 ; http://n2t.net/addgene:190033 ; RRID:Addgene_190033)
