[The description below was written by a language model from this plasmid's Addgene catalogue record and pLannotate feature annotations shown in this document.]
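Description:
pCBh_NLS_hfCas13X(Cas13X_M17YY)_NLS-pA-U6-DR-BpiI-BpiI-DR-pSV40-EGFP-pA-pSV40-mCherry-pA is an all-in-one mammalian expression plasmid of about 9.2 kb for RNA knockdown with a high-fidelity Cas13X variant. It is maintained in E. coli at high copy through a ColE1/pUC-type origin and selected with ampicillin via the bla gene. The backbone is catalogued as piggyBac-CBh, although neither feature table annotates transposon terminal repeats, so the record does not confirm that the cassette is transposable.

The main payload is a synthetic, human codon-optimized hfCas13X carrying the Y672A and Y676A substitutions and, according to the construct name, flanked by nuclear localization signals. It is driven by the CBh promoter, annotated as a CMV enhancer, chicken β-actin promoter fragments and a hybrid CBA/MVM intron, and it ends in an SV40 polyadenylation signal. The Cas13X coding sequence itself is not recognised by the annotation software and corresponds to the unannotated gap of roughly 2.4 kb between the intron and the poly(A) signal.

Downstream, a human U6 RNA polymerase III promoter drives a guide RNA scaffold. By name, this scaffold consists of two Cas13X direct repeats flanking paired BpiI sites, a type IIS arrangement that allows a spacer to be inserted. Two further independent cassettes express EGFP and mCherry, each with its own SV40 enhancer/early promoter and SV40 poly(A) signal. The record does not spell out the role of each fluorophore, but a dual-reporter layout of this kind suits fluorescence readout of on-target versus collateral RNA degradation, consistent with the variant's description as having minimal collateral effects. The two feature tables come from a full and a partial sequencing result, describe the same architecture in opposite orientations, and differ only slightly in length.
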