Features (pLannotate 1.2.2; 17 found; start..end, strand, type, name):
    396..681     +  enhancer       CMV enhancer: human cytomegalovirus immediate early enhancer; contains an 18-bp deletion relative to the standard CMV enhancer
    961..1188    +  intron         hybrid intron: hybrid between chicken β-actin (CBA) and minute virus of mice (MMV) introns (Gray et al., 2011)
   3582..3716    +  polyA_signal   SV40 poly(A) signal: SV40 polyadenylation signal
   3723..3963    +  promoter       U6 promoter: RNA polymerase III promoter for human U6 snRNA
   4088..4159    +  promoter       AmpR promoter: bla
   4161..4518    +  promoter       SV40 promoter: SV40 enhancer and early promoter
   4565..5281    +  CDS            EGFP: EGFP is a basic (constitutively fluorescent) green fluorescent protein published in 1996, derived from Aequorea victoria. It is reported to be a rapidly-maturing weak dimer with moderate acid sensitivity.
   5301..5384    +  CDS            large T antigen (fragment): large T antigen from SV40 (simian virus 40)
   5407..5528    +  polyA_signal   SV40 poly(A) signal: SV40 polyadenylation signal
   5535..5606    +  promoter       AmpR promoter: bla
   5608..5965    +  promoter       SV40 promoter: SV40 enhancer and early promoter
   6012..6721    +  CDS            mCherry (fragment): monomeric derivative of DsRed fluorescent protein (Shaner et al., 2004) mammalian codon-optimized
   6739..6822    +  CDS            large T antigen (fragment): large T antigen from SV40 (simian virus 40)
   6845..6966    +  polyA_signal   SV40 poly(A) signal: SV40 polyadenylation signal
   7388..7492    +  promoter       AmpR promoter: bla
   7493..8353    +  CDS            AmpR: β-lactamase; bla; confers resistance to ampicillin, carbenicillin, and related antibiotics
   8524..9112    +  rep_origin     ori: high-copy-number ColE1/pMB1/pBR322/pUC origin of replication
>Addgene plasmid #190033 | pCBh_NLS_hfCas13X(Cas13X_M17YY)_NLS-pA-U6-DR-BpiI-BpiI-DR-pSV40-EGFP-pA-pSV40-mCherry-pA | addgene full sequence | sequence record 371640 | Addgene Partial NGS Result
TATCCCCTGATTCTCTCGAGTTAACCCTAGAAAGATAATCATATTGTGACGTACGTTAAAGATAATCATG
CGTAAAATTGACGCATGTGTTTTATCGATCTGTATATCGAGGTTTATTTATTAATTTGAATAGATATTAA
GTTTTATTATATTTACACTTACATACTAATAATAAATTCAACAAACAATTTATTTATGTTTATTTATTTA
TTAAAAAAAAACAAAAACTCAAAATTTCTTCTATAAAGTAACAAAACTTTTAAACATTCTCTCTTTTACA
AAAATAAACTTATTTTGTACTTTAAAAACAGTCATGTTGTATTATAAAATAAGTAATTAGCTTAACTTAT
ACATAATAGAAACAAATTATACTTATTAATTAATCTAGAGGTACCCGTTACATAACTTACGGTAAATGGC
CCGCCTGGCTGACCGCCCAACGACCCCCGCCCATTGACGTCAATAGTAACGCCAATAGGGACTTTCCATT
GACGTCAATGGGTGGAGTATTTACGGTAAACTGCCCACTTGGCAGTACATCAAGTGTATCATATGCCAAG
TACGCCCCCTATTGACGTCAATGACGGTAAATGGCCCGCCTGGCATTGTGCCCAGTACATGACCTTATGG
GACTTTCCTACTTGGCAGTACATCTACGTATTAGTCATCGCTATTACCATGGTCGAGGTGAGCCCCACGT
TCTGCTTCACTCTCCCCATCTCCCCCCCCTCCCCACCCCCAATTTTGTATTTATTTATTTTTTAATTATT
TTGTGCAGCGATGGGGGCGGGGGGGGGGGGGGGGSGSGCGCSRGGSGGGGSGGGGSGGGGSGRGGGGSGG
GGSGGGGSGRGGSGGRGRGGKGSGGSGGCRGCCAATCAGAGCGGCGCGCTCCGAAAGTTTCCTTTTATGG
CGAGGCGGCGGCGGCGGCGGCCCTATAAAAAGCGAAGCGCGCGGCGGGCGGGAGTCGCTGCGCGCTGCCT
TCGCCCCGTGCCCCGCTCCGCCGCCGCCTCGCGCCGCCCGCCCCGGCTCTGACTGACCGCGTTACTCCCA
CAGGTGAGCGGGCGGGACGGCCCTTCTCCTCCGGGCTGTAATTAGCTGAGCAAGAGGTAAGGGTTTAAGG
GATGGTTGGTTGGTGGGGTATTAATGTTTAATTACCTGGAGCACCTGCCTGAAATCACTTTTTTTCAGGT
TGGACCGGTGCCACCATGCCCAAGAAGAAGCGGAAGGTGGCCCAGGTGAGCAAGCAGACCTCCAAGAAGA
GGGAGCTGAGCATCGACGAGTACCAGGGCGCCCGGAAGTGGTGCTTCACCATTGCCTTCAACAAGGCCCT
GGTGAACCGGGACAAGAACGACGGCCTGTTCGTGGAAAGCCTGCTGAGACACGAGAAGTACAGCAAGCAC
GACTGGTACGACGAAGATACCCGGGCCCTGATCAAGTGCAGCACCCAGGCCGCCAACGCCAAGGCTGAAG
CCCTGCGGAACTACTTCAGTCACTACCGGCATAGCCCTGGCTGCCTGACCTTCACCGCCGAGGACGAACT
GCGGACCATCATGGAGAGAGCCTATGAGCGGGCCATCTTCGAGTGCAGAAGAAGAGAGACAGAGGTGATC
ATCGAGTTTCCCAGCCTGTTCGAGGGCGACCGGATCACCACCGCCGGCGTGGTGTTTTTCGTGAGCTTTT
TCGTGGAAAGAAGAGTGCTGGATCGGCTGTATGGAGCCGTGTCCGGCCTGAAGAAGAATGAGGGACAGTA
CAAGCTGACCCGGAAGGCCCTGAGCATGTACTGCCTGAAGGACAGCAGATTCACCAAGGCCTGGGATAAG
CGGGTGCTGCTGTTCAGAGACATCCTGGCCCAGCTGGGAAGAATCCCCGCCGAGGCCTACGAGTACTACC
ACGGCGAGCAGGGTGATAAGAAGAGAGCTAACGACAATGAGGGCACAAATCCCAAGCGGCACAAGGACAA
GTTCATCGAATTTGCACTGCACTACCTGGAAGCCCAGCACAGCGAGATCTGCTTCGGCAGACGCCACATC
GTGCGGGAAGAGGCCGGCGCCGGCGATGAGCACAAGAAGCACCGGACCAAGGGAAAGGTGGTGGTGGACT
TCAGCAAGAAGGACGAGGACCAGAGCTACTATATCTCCAAGAACAACGTGATCGTGCGGATCGACAAGAA
CGCCGGCCCTAGAAGCTACCGGATGGGCCTGAACGAGCTGAAGTACCTCGTGCTGCTGAGCCTGCAGGGG
AAGGGCGACGATGCCATCGCCAAGCTGTACAGATACAGACAGCACGTGGAGAACATCCTGGATGTGGTGA
AGGTGACCGATAAGGATAACCACGTGTTCCTGCCCCGCTTCGTGCTGGAGCAGCACGGCATCGGCAGAAA
GGCCTTCAAGCAGCGGATCGATGGACGGGTGAAGCACGTGCGGGGCGTGTGGGAGAAGAAGAAGGCCGCC
ACCAATGAAATGACCCTGCACGAGAAGGCCAGAGACATCCTGCAGTACGTGAACGAAAACTGCACCCGGT
CCTTCAACCCTGGCGAATACAACAGACTGCTGGTGTGCCTGGTGGGCAAGGACGTGGAGAACTTTCAGGC
CGGCCTGAAGCGGCTGCAGCTGGCCGAAAGGATCGATGGCCGGGTGTACTCCATCTTCGCCCAGACCAGC
ACCATCAATGAGATGCACCAGGTGGTGTGCGACCAGATCCTGAACCGGCTGTGCAGAATCGGCGACCAGA
AGCTGTACGATTACGTGGGACTGGGCAAGAAGGACGAAATCGACTACAAGCAGAAGGTGGCCTGGTTCAA
GGAGCACATCAGCATCCGGAGAGGATTCCTGAGAAAGAAGTTCTGGTACGATAGCAAGAAGGGATTCGCA
AAGCTGGTGGAGGAACACCTGGAGTCCGGCGGCGGCCAGCGCGACGTGGGCCTGGACAAGAAGTACTACC
ACATCGACGCCATCGGCAGATTCGAGGGCGCCAACCCCGCCCTGTACGAGACCCTGGCCAGAGATCGGCT
GTGCCTCATGATGGCCCAGTACTTCCTGGGCAGCGTGAGAAAGGAACTGGGCAACAAGATTGTGTGGAGC
AACGACAGCATCGAACTGCCTGTGGAAGGCTCTGTGGGAAATGAGAAGAGCATCGTGTTCTCCGTGTCTG
ACTACGGCAAGCTGTACGTGCTGGACGATGCCGAATTCCTGGGCCGGATCTGCGAATACTTCATGCCCCA
CGAAAAGGGCAAGATCCGGGCCCACACAGTGGCCGAAAAGGGCTTTAGAGCATACAACGACCTGCAGAAG
AAGTGCGTGGAGGCCGTGCTGGCTTTCGAAGAGAAGGTGGTGAAGGCCAAGAAGATGAGCGAGAAGGAAG
GCGCCCACTACATCGACTTCCGGGAGATCCTGGCCCAGACCATGTGCAAGGAGGCCGAAAAGACCGCAGT
GAACAAGGTGAGACGCGCCTTCTTCCACCACCACCTGAAGTTCGTGATTGACGAGTTCGGCCTGTTCAGC
GACGTGATGAAGAAGTACGGCATCGAGAAGGAATGGAAGTTCCCTGTCAAGCCCAAGAAGAAGCGGAAGG
TGTAGAAGCTTAACTTGTTTATTGCAGCTTATAATGGTTACAAATAAAGCAATAGCATCACAAATTTCAC
AAATAAAGCATTTTTTTCACTGCATTCTAGTTGTGGTTTGTCCAAACTCATCAATGTATCTTATCATGTC
TGGATCACTAGTGAGGGCCTATTTCCCATGATTCCTTCATATTTGCATATACGATACAAGGCTGTTAGAG
AGATAATTGGAATTAATTTGACTGTAAACACAAAGATATTAGTACAAAATACGTGACGTAGAAAGTAATA
ATTTCTTGGGTAGTTTGCAGTTTTAAAATTATGTTTTAAAATGGACTATCATATGCTTACCGTAACTTGA
AAGTATTTCGATTTCTTGGCTTTATATATCTTGTGGAAAGGACGAAACACCGGCTGGAGCAGCCCCCGAT
TTGTGGGGTGATTACAGCGGTCTTCGATATTCAAGCGTCGGAAGACCTGCTGGAGCAGCCCCCGATTTGT
GGGGTGATTACAGCTTTTTTTACGCGTCATTCAAATATGTATCCGCTCATGAGACAATAACCCTGATAAA
TGCTTCAATAATATTGAAAAAGGAAGAGTCCTGAGGCGGAAAGAACCAGCTGTGGAATGTGTGTCAGTTA
GGGTGTGGAAAGTCCCCAGGCTCCCCAGCAGGCAGAAGTATGCAAAGCATGCATCTCAATTAGTCAGCAA
CCAGGTGTGGAAAGTCCCCAGGCTCCCCAGCAGGCAGAAGTATGCAAAGCATGCATCTCAATTAGTCAGC
AACCATAGTCCCGCCCCTAACTCCGCCCATCCCGCCCCTAACTCCGCCCAGTTCCGCCCATTCTCCGCCC
CATGGCTGACTAATTTTTTTTATTTATGCAGAGGCCGAGGCCGCCTCGGCCTCTGAGCTATTCCAGAAGT
AGTGAGGAGGCTTTTTTGGAGGCCTAGGCTTTTGCAAAGATCGATCAAGAGACAGGATGAGGATCGTTTC
GCTCTAGAGCCACCATGGTGAGCAAGGGCGAGGAGCTGTTCACCGGGGTGGTGCCCATCCTGGTCGAGCT
GGACGGCGACGTAAACGGCCACAAGTTCAGCGTGTCCGGCGAGGGCGAGGGCGATGCCACCTACGGCAAG
CTGACCCTGAAGTTCATCTGCACCACCGGCAAGCTGCCCGTGCCCTGGCCCACCCTCGTGACCACCCTGA
CCTACGGCGTGCAGTGCTTCAGCCGCTACCCCGACCACATGAAGCAGCACGACTTCTTCAAGTCCGCCAT
GCCCGAAGGCTACGTCCAGGAGCGCACCATCTTCTTCAAGGACGACGGCAACTACAAGACCCGCGCCGAG
GTGAAGTTCGAGGGCGACACCCTGGTGAACCGCATCGAGCTGAAGGGCATCGACTTCAAGGAGGACGGCA
ACATCCTGGGGCACAAGCTGGAGTACAACTACAACAGCCACAACGTCTATATCATGGCCGACAAGCAGAA
GAACGGCATCAAGGTGAACTTCAAGATCCGCCACAACATCGAGGACGGCAGCGTGCAGCTCGCCGACCAC
TACCAGCAGAACACCCCCATCGGCGACGGCCCCGTGCTGCTGCCCGACAACCACTACCTGAGCACCCAGT
CCGCCCTGAGCAAAGACCCCAACGAGAAGCGCGATCACATGGTCCTGCTGGAGTTCGTGACCGCCGCCGG
GATCACTCTCGGCATGGACGAGCTGTACAAGTGAAGCGGCCGCGACTCTAGATCATAATCAGCCATACCA
CATTTGTAGAGGTTTTACTTGCTTTAAAAAACCTCCCACACCTCCCCCTGAACCTGAAACATAAAATGAA
TGCAATTGTTGTTGTTAACTTGTTTATTGCAGCTTATAATGGTTACAAATAAAGCAATAGCATCACAAAT
TTCACAAATAAAGCATTTTTTTCACTGCATTCTAGTTGTGGTTTGTCCAAACTCATCAATGTATCTTAGT
CGACCATTCAAATATGTATCCGCTCATGAGACAATAACCCTGATAAATGCTTCAATAATATTGAAAAAGG
AAGAGTCCTGAGGCGGAAAGAACCAGCTGTGGAATGTGTGTCAGTTAGGGTGTGGAAAGTCCCCAGGCTC
CCCAGCAGGCAGAAGTATGCAAAGCATGCATCTCAATTAGTCAGCAACCAGGTGTGGAAAGTCCCCAGGC
TCCCCAGCAGGCAGAAGTATGCAAAGCATGCATCTCAATTAGTCAGCAACCATAGTCCCGCCCCTAACTC
CGCCCATCCCGCCCCTAACTCCGCCCAGTTCCGCCCATTCTCCGCCCCATGGCTGACTAATTTTTTTTAT
TTATGCAGAGGCCGAGGCCGCCTCGGCCTCTGAGCTATTCCAGAAGTAGTGAGGAGGCTTTTTTGGAGGC
CTAGGCTTTTGCAAAGATCGATCAAGAGACAGGATGAGGATCGTTTCGCTCTAGAGCCACCATGGTGAGC
AAGGGCGAGGAGGATAACATGGCCATCATCAAGGAGTTCATGCGCTTCAAGGTGCACATGGAGGGCTCCG
TGAACGGCCACGAGTTCGAGATCGAGGGCGAGGGCGAGGGCCGCCCCTACGAGGGCACCCAGACCGCCAA
GCTGAAGGTGACCAAGGGTGGCCCCCTGCCCTTCGCCTGGGACATCCTGTCCCCTCAGTTCATGTACGGC
TCCAAGGCCTACGTGAAGCACCCCGCCGACATCCCCGACTACTTGAAGCTGTCCTTCCCCGAGGGCTTCA
AGTGGGAGCGCGTGATGAACTTCGATGACGGCGGCGTGGTGACCGTGACCCAGGACTCCTCCCTGCAGGA
CGGCGAGTTCATCTACAAGGTGAAGCTGCGCGGCACCAACTTCCCCTCCGACGGCCCCGTAATGCAGAAG
AAAACCATGGGCTGGGAGGCCTCCTCCGAGCGGATGTACCCCGAGGACGGCGCCCTGAAGGGCGAGATCA
AGCAGAGGCTGAAGCTGAAGGACGGCGGCCACTACGACGCTGAGGTCAAGACCACCTACAAGGCCAAGAA
GCCCGTGCAGCTGCCCGGCGCCTACAACGTCAACATCAAGTTGGACATCACCTCCCACAACGAGGACTAC
ACCATCGTGGAACAGTACGAACGCGCCGAGGGCCGCCACTCCACCGGCGGCATGGACGAGCTGTACAAGT
AAAGCGGCCGCGACTCTAGATCATAATCAGCCATACCACATTTGTAGAGGTTTTACTTGCTTTAAAAAAC
CTCCCACACCTCCCCCTGAACCTGAAACATAAAATGAATGCAATTGTTGTTGTTAACTTGTTTATTGCAG
CTTATAATGGTTACAAATAAAGCAATAGCATCACAAATTTCACAAATAAAGCATTTTTTTCACTGCATTC
TAGTTGTGGTTTGTCCAAACTCATCAATGTATCTTAGTCGACGGCGCGCCCTAGACGAAGCAGCTCCAGC
CTACACAATCGCTCAAGACGTGTAATGCTTTTATTATATATTAGTCACGATATCTATAACAAGAAAATAT
ATATATAATAAGTTATCACGTAAGTAGAACATGAAATAACAATATAATTATCGTATGAGTTAAATCTTAA
AAGTCACGTAAAAGATAATCATGCGTCATTTTGACTCACGCGGTCGTTATAGTTCAAAATCAGTGACACT
TACCGCATTGACAAGCACGCCTCACGGGAGCTCCAAGCGGCGACTGAGATGTCCTAAATGCACAGCGACG
GATTCGCGCTATTTAGAAAGAGAGAGCAATATTTCAAGAATGCATGCGTCAATTTTACGCAGACTATCTT
TCTAGGGTTAAGGATCCGCACTTTTCGGGGAAATGTGCGCGGAACCCCTATTTGTTTATTTTTCTAAATA
CATTCAAATATGTATCCGCTCATGAGACAATAACCCTGATAAATGCTTCAATAATATTGAAAAAGGAAGA
GTATGAGTATTCAACATTTCCGTGTCGCCCTTATTCCCTTTTTTGCGGCATTTTGCCTTCCTGTTTTTGC
TCACCCAGAAACGCTGGTGAAAGTAAAAGATGCTGAAGATCAGTTGGGTGCACGAGTGGGTTACATCGAA
CTGGATCTCAACAGCGGTAAGATCCTTGAGAGTTTTCGCCCCGAAGAACGTTTTCCAATGATGAGCACTT
TTAAAGTTCTGCTATGTGGCGCGGTATTATCCCGTATTGACGCCGGGCAAGAGCAACTCGGTCGCCGCAT
ACACTATTCTCAGAATGACTTGGTTGAGTACTCACCAGTCACAGAAAAGCATCTTACGGATGGCATGACA
GTAAGAGAATTATGCAGTGCTGCCATAACCATGAGTGATAACACTGCGGCCAACTTACTTCTGACAACGA
TCGGAGGACCGAAGGAGCTAACCGCTTTTTTGCACAACATGGGGGATCATGTAACTCGCCTTGATCGTTG
GGAACCGGAGCTGAATGAAGCCATACCAAACGACGAGCGTGACACCACGATGCCTGTAGCAATGGCAACA
ACGTTGCGCAAACTATTAACTGGCGAACTACTTACTCTAGCTTCCCGGCAACAATTAATAGACTGGATGG
AGGCGGATAAAGTTGCAGGACCACTTCTGCGCTCGGCCCTTCCGGCTGGCTGGTTTATTGCTGATAAATC
TGGAGCCGGTGAGCGTGGGTCTCGCGGTATCATTGCAGCACTGGGGCCAGATGGTAAGCCCTCCCGTATC
GTAGTTATCTACACGACGGGGAGTCAGGCAACTATGGATGAACGAAATAGACAGATCGCTGAGATAGGTG
CCTCACTGATTAAGCATTGGTAACTGTCAGACCAAGTTTACTCATATATACTTTAGATTGATTTAAAACT
TCATTTTTAATTTAAAAGGATCTAGGTGAAGATCCTTTTTGATAATCTCATGACCAAAATCCCTTAACGT
GAGTTTTCGTTCCACTGAGCGTCAGACCCCGTAGAAAAGATCAAAGGATCTTCTTGAGATCCTTTTTTTC
TGCGCGTAATCTGCTGCTTGCAAACAAAAAAACCACCGCTACCAGCGGTGGTTTGTTTGCCGGATCAAGA
GCTACCAACTCTTTTTCCGAAGGTAACTGGCTTCAGCAGAGCGCAGATACCAAATACTGTTCTTCTAGTG
TAGCCGTAGTTAGGCCACCACTTCAAGAACTCTGTAGCACCGCCTACATACCTCGCTCTGCTAATCCTGT
TACCAGTGGCTGCTGCCAGTGGCGATAAGTCGTGTCTTACCGGGTTGGACTCAAGACGATAGTTACCGGA
TAAGGCGCAGCGGTCGGGCTGAACGGGGGGTTCGTGCACACAGCCCAGCTTGGAGCGAACGACCTACACC
GAACTGAGATACCTACAGCGTGAGCTATGAGAAAGCGCCACGCTTCCCGAAGGGAGAAAGGCGGACAGGT
ATCCGGTAAGCGGCAGGGTCGGAACAGGAGAGCGCACGAGGGAGCTTCCAGGGGGAAACGCCTGGTATCT
TTATAGTCCTGTCGGGTTTCGCCACCTCTGACTTGAGCGTCGATTTTTGTGATGCTCGTCAGGGGGGCGG
AGCCTATGGAAAAACGCCAGCAACGCGGCCTTTTTACGGTTCCTGGCCTTTTGCTGGCCTTTTGCTCACA
TGTTCTTTCCTGCGT
