Features (pLannotate 1.2.2; 19 found; start..end, strand, type, name):
    336..1196    -  CDS            AmpR: β-lactamase; bla; confers resistance to ampicillin, carbenicillin, and related antibiotics
   1197..1301    -  promoter       AmpR promoter: bla
   1723..1844    -  polyA_signal   SV40 poly(A) signal: SV40 polyadenylation signal
   1867..1950    -  CDS            large T antigen (fragment): large T antigen from SV40 (simian virus 40)
   1968..2677    -  CDS            mCherry (fragment): monomeric derivative of DsRed fluorescent protein (Shaner et al., 2004) mammalian codon-optimized
   2724..3081    -  promoter       SV40 promoter: SV40 enhancer and early promoter
   3083..3154    -  promoter       AmpR promoter: bla
   3161..3282    -  polyA_signal   SV40 poly(A) signal: SV40 polyadenylation signal
   3305..3388    -  CDS            large T antigen (fragment): large T antigen from SV40 (simian virus 40)
   3408..4124    -  CDS            EGFP: EGFP is a basic (constitutively fluorescent) green fluorescent protein published in 1996, derived from Aequorea victoria. It is reported to be a rapidly-maturing weak dimer with moderate acid sensitivity.
   4171..4528    -  promoter       SV40 promoter: SV40 enhancer and early promoter
   4530..4601    -  promoter       AmpR promoter: bla
   4726..4966    -  promoter       U6 promoter: RNA polymerase III promoter for human U6 snRNA
   4973..5107    -  polyA_signal   SV40 poly(A) signal: SV40 polyadenylation signal
   7501..7728    -  intron         hybrid intron: hybrid between chicken β-actin (CBA) and minute virus of mice (MMV) introns (Gray et al., 2011)
   7729..7872    -  promoter       chicken β-actin promoter (fragment): contains a 21-bp deletion relative to the standard chicken β-actin promoter
   7883..8023    -  promoter       chicken β-actin promoter (fragment): contains a 21-bp deletion relative to the standard chicken β-actin promoter
   8025..8310    -  enhancer       CMV enhancer: human cytomegalovirus immediate early enhancer; contains an 18-bp deletion relative to the standard CMV enhancer
   8779..165     -  rep_origin     ori (across the origin): high-copy-number ColE1/pMB1/pBR322/pUC origin of replication
>Addgene plasmid #190033 | pCBh_NLS_hfCas13X(Cas13X_M17YY)_NLS-pA-U6-DR-BpiI-BpiI-DR-pSV40-EGFP-pA-pSV40-mCherry-pA | addgene full sequence | sequence record 488812 | Addgene NGS Result
TACGGCTACACTAGAAGAACAGTATTTGGTATCTGCGCTCTGCTGAAGCCAGTTACCTTCGGAAAAAGAG
TTGGTAGCTCTTGATCCGGCAAACAAACCACCGCTGGTAGCGGTGGTTTTTTTGTTTGCAAGCAGCAGAT
TACGCGCAGAAAAAAAGGATCTCAAGAAGATCCTTTGATCTTTTCTACGGGGTCTGACGCTCAGTGGAAC
GAAAACTCACGTTAAGGGATTTTGGTCATGAGATTATCAAAAAGGATCTTCACCTAGATCCTTTTAAATT
AAAAATGAAGTTTTAAATCAATCTAAAGTATATATGAGTAAACTTGGTCTGACAGTTACCAATGCTTAAT
CAGTGAGGCACCTATCTCAGCGATCTGTCTATTTCGTTCATCCATAGTTGCCTGACTCCCCGTCGTGTAG
ATAACTACGATACGGGAGGGCTTACCATCTGGCCCCAGTGCTGCAATGATACCGCGAGACCCACGCTCAC
CGGCTCCAGATTTATCAGCAATAAACCAGCCAGCCGGAAGGGCCGAGCGCAGAAGTGGTCCTGCAACTTT
ATCCGCCTCCATCCAGTCTATTAATTGTTGCCGGGAAGCTAGAGTAAGTAGTTCGCCAGTTAATAGTTTG
CGCAACGTTGTTGCCATTGCTACAGGCATCGTGGTGTCACGCTCGTCGTTTGGTATGGCTTCATTCAGCT
CCGGTTCCCAACGATCAAGGCGAGTTACATGATCCCCCATGTTGTGCAAAAAAGCGGTTAGCTCCTTCGG
TCCTCCGATCGTTGTCAGAAGTAAGTTGGCCGCAGTGTTATCACTCATGGTTATGGCAGCACTGCATAAT
TCTCTTACTGTCATGCCATCCGTAAGATGCTTTTCTGTGACTGGTGAGTACTCAACCAAGTCATTCTGAG
AATAGTGTATGCGGCGACCGAGTTGCTCTTGCCCGGCGTCAATACGGGATAATACCGCGCCACATAGCAG
AACTTTAAAAGTGCTCATCATTGGAAAACGTTCTTCGGGGCGAAAACTCTCAAGGATCTTACCGCTGTTG
AGATCCAGTTCGATGTAACCCACTCGTGCACCCAACTGATCTTCAGCATCTTTTACTTTCACCAGCGTTT
CTGGGTGAGCAAAAACAGGAAGGCAAAATGCCGCAAAAAAGGGAATAAGGGCGACACGGAAATGTTGAAT
ACTCATACTCTTCCTTTTTCAATATTATTGAAGCATTTATCAGGGTTATTGTCTCATGAGCGGATACATA
TTTGAATGTATTTAGAAAAATAAACAAATAGGGGTTCCGCGCACATTTCCCCGAAAAGTGCGGATCCTTA
ACCCTAGAAAGATAGTCTGCGTAAAATTGACGCATGCATTCTTGAAATATTGCTCTCTCTTTCTAAATAG
CGCGAATCCGTCGCTGTGCATTTAGGACATCTCAGTCGCCGCTTGGAGCTCCCGTGAGGCGTGCTTGTCA
ATGCGGTAAGTGTCACTGATTTTGAACTATAACGACCGCGTGAGTCAAAATGACGCATGATTATCTTTTA
CGTGACTTTTAAGATTTAACTCATACGATAATTATATTGTTATTTCATGTTCTACTTACGTGATAACTTA
TTATATATATATTTTCTTGTTATAGATATCGTGACTAATATATAATAAAAGCATTACACGTCTTGAGCGA
TTGTGTAGGCTGGAGCTGCTTCGTCTAGGGCGCGCCGTCGACTAAGATACATTGATGAGTTTGGACAAAC
CACAACTAGAATGCAGTGAAAAAAATGCTTTATTTGTGAAATTTGTGATGCTATTGCTTTATTTGTAACC
ATTATAAGCTGCAATAAACAAGTTAACAACAACAATTGCATTCATTTTATGTTTCAGGTTCAGGGGGAGG
TGTGGGAGGTTTTTTAAAGCAAGTAAAACCTCTACAAATGTGGTATGGCTGATTATGATCTAGAGTCGCG
GCCGCTTTACTTGTACAGCTCGTCCATGCCGCCGGTGGAGTGGCGGCCCTCGGCGCGTTCGTACTGTTCC
ACGATGGTGTAGTCCTCGTTGTGGGAGGTGATGTCCAACTTGATGTTGACGTTGTAGGCGCCGGGCAGCT
GCACGGGCTTCTTGGCCTTGTAGGTGGTCTTGACCTCAGCGTCGTAGTGGCCGCCGTCCTTCAGCTTCAG
CCTCTGCTTGATCTCGCCCTTCAGGGCGCCGTCCTCGGGGTACATCCGCTCGGAGGAGGCCTCCCAGCCC
ATGGTTTTCTTCTGCATTACGGGGCCGTCGGAGGGGAAGTTGGTGCCGCGCAGCTTCACCTTGTAGATGA
ACTCGCCGTCCTGCAGGGAGGAGTCCTGGGTCACGGTCACCACGCCGCCGTCATCGAAGTTCATCACGCG
CTCCCACTTGAAGCCCTCGGGGAAGGACAGCTTCAAGTAGTCGGGGATGTCGGCGGGGTGCTTCACGTAG
GCCTTGGAGCCGTACATGAACTGAGGGGACAGGATGTCCCAGGCGAAGGGCAGGGGGCCACCCTTGGTCA
CCTTCAGCTTGGCGGTCTGGGTGCCCTCGTAGGGGCGGCCCTCGCCCTCGCCCTCGATCTCGAACTCGTG
GCCGTTCACGGAGCCCTCCATGTGCACCTTGAAGCGCATGAACTCCTTGATGATGGCCATGTTATCCTCC
TCGCCCTTGCTCACCATGGTGGCTCTAGAGCGAAACGATCCTCATCCTGTCTCTTGATCGATCTTTGCAA
AAGCCTAGGCCTCCAAAAAAGCCTCCTCACTACTTCTGGAATAGCTCAGAGGCCGAGGCGGCCTCGGCCT
CTGCATAAATAAAAAAAATTAGTCAGCCATGGGGCGGAGAATGGGCGGAACTGGGCGGAGTTAGGGGCGG
GATGGGCGGAGTTAGGGGCGGGACTATGGTTGCTGACTAATTGAGATGCATGCTTTGCATACTTCTGCCT
GCTGGGGAGCCTGGGGACTTTCCACACCTGGTTGCTGACTAATTGAGATGCATGCTTTGCATACTTCTGC
CTGCTGGGGAGCCTGGGGACTTTCCACACCCTAACTGACACACATTCCACAGCTGGTTCTTTCCGCCTCA
GGACTCTTCCTTTTTCAATATTATTGAAGCATTTATCAGGGTTATTGTCTCATGAGCGGATACATATTTG
AATGGTCGACTAAGATACATTGATGAGTTTGGACAAACCACAACTAGAATGCAGTGAAAAAAATGCTTTA
TTTGTGAAATTTGTGATGCTATTGCTTTATTTGTAACCATTATAAGCTGCAATAAACAAGTTAACAACAA
CAATTGCATTCATTTTATGTTTCAGGTTCAGGGGGAGGTGTGGGAGGTTTTTTAAAGCAAGTAAAACCTC
TACAAATGTGGTATGGCTGATTATGATCTAGAGTCGCGGCCGCTTCACTTGTACAGCTCGTCCATGCCGA
GAGTGATCCCGGCGGCGGTCACGAACTCCAGCAGGACCATGTGATCGCGCTTCTCGTTGGGGTCTTTGCT
CAGGGCGGACTGGGTGCTCAGGTAGTGGTTGTCGGGCAGCAGCACGGGGCCGTCGCCGATGGGGGTGTTC
TGCTGGTAGTGGTCGGCGAGCTGCACGCTGCCGTCCTCGATGTTGTGGCGGATCTTGAAGTTCACCTTGA
TGCCGTTCTTCTGCTTGTCGGCCATGATATAGACGTTGTGGCTGTTGTAGTTGTACTCCAGCTTGTGCCC
CAGGATGTTGCCGTCCTCCTTGAAGTCGATGCCCTTCAGCTCGATGCGGTTCACCAGGGTGTCGCCCTCG
AACTTCACCTCGGCGCGGGTCTTGTAGTTGCCGTCGTCCTTGAAGAAGATGGTGCGCTCCTGGACGTAGC
CTTCGGGCATGGCGGACTTGAAGAAGTCGTGCTGCTTCATGTGGTCGGGGTAGCGGCTGAAGCACTGCAC
GCCGTAGGTCAGGGTGGTCACGAGGGTGGGCCAGGGCACGGGCAGCTTGCCGGTGGTGCAGATGAACTTC
AGGGTCAGCTTGCCGTAGGTGGCATCGCCCTCGCCCTCGCCGGACACGCTGAACTTGTGGCCGTTTACGT
CGCCGTCCAGCTCGACCAGGATGGGCACCACCCCGGTGAACAGCTCCTCGCCCTTGCTCACCATGGTGGC
TCTAGAGCGAAACGATCCTCATCCTGTCTCTTGATCGATCTTTGCAAAAGCCTAGGCCTCCAAAAAAGCC
TCCTCACTACTTCTGGAATAGCTCAGAGGCCGAGGCGGCCTCGGCCTCTGCATAAATAAAAAAAATTAGT
CAGCCATGGGGCGGAGAATGGGCGGAACTGGGCGGAGTTAGGGGCGGGATGGGCGGAGTTAGGGGCGGGA
CTATGGTTGCTGACTAATTGAGATGCATGCTTTGCATACTTCTGCCTGCTGGGGAGCCTGGGGACTTTCC
ACACCTGGTTGCTGACTAATTGAGATGCATGCTTTGCATACTTCTGCCTGCTGGGGAGCCTGGGGACTTT
CCACACCCTAACTGACACACATTCCACAGCTGGTTCTTTCCGCCTCAGGACTCTTCCTTTTTCAATATTA
TTGAAGCATTTATCAGGGTTATTGTCTCATGAGCGGATACATATTTGAATGACGCGTAAAAAAAGCTGTA
ATCACCCCACAAATCGGGGGCTGCTCCAGCAGGTCTTCCGACGCTTGAATATCGAAGACCGCTGTAATCA
CCCCACAAATCGGGGGCTGCTCCAGCCGGTGTTTCGTCCTTTCCACAAGATATATAAAGCCAAGAAATCG
AAATACTTTCAAGTTACGGTAAGCATATGATAGTCCATTTTAAAACATAATTTTAAAACTGCAAACTACC
CAAGAAATTATTACTTTCTACGTCACGTATTTTGTACTAATATCTTTGTGTTTACAGTCAAATTAATTCC
AATTATCTCTCTAACAGCCTTGTATCGTATATGCAAATATGAAGGAATCATGGGAAATAGGCCCTCACTA
GTGATCCAGACATGATAAGATACATTGATGAGTTTGGACAAACCACAACTAGAATGCAGTGAAAAAAATG
CTTTATTTGTGAAATTTGTGATGCTATTGCTTTATTTGTAACCATTATAAGCTGCAATAAACAAGTTAAG
CTTCTACACCTTCCGCTTCTTCTTGGGCTTGACAGGGAACTTCCATTCCTTCTCGATGCCGTACTTCTTC
ATCACGTCGCTGAACAGGCCGAACTCGTCAATCACGAACTTCAGGTGGTGGTGGAAGAAGGCGCGTCTCA
CCTTGTTCACTGCGGTCTTTTCGGCCTCCTTGCACATGGTCTGGGCCAGGATCTCCCGGAAGTCGATGTA
GTGGGCGCCTTCCTTCTCGCTCATCTTCTTGGCCTTCACCACCTTCTCTTCGAAAGCCAGCACGGCCTCC
ACGCACTTCTTCTGCAGGTCGTTGTATGCTCTAAAGCCCTTTTCGGCCACTGTGTGGGCCCGGATCTTGC
CCTTTTCGTGGGGCATGAAGTATTCGCAGATCCGGCCCAGGAATTCGGCATCGTCCAGCACGTACAGCTT
GCCGTAGTCAGACACGGAGAACACGATGCTCTTCTCATTTCCCACAGAGCCTTCCACAGGCAGTTCGATG
CTGTCGTTGCTCCACACAATCTTGTTGCCCAGTTCCTTTCTCACGCTGCCCAGGAAGTACTGGGCCATCA
TGAGGCACAGCCGATCTCTGGCCAGGGTCTCGTACAGGGCGGGGTTGGCGCCCTCGAATCTGCCGATGGC
GTCGATGTGGTAGTACTTCTTGTCCAGGCCCACGTCGCGCTGGCCGCCGCCGGACTCCAGGTGTTCCTCC
ACCAGCTTTGCGAATCCCTTCTTGCTATCGTACCAGAACTTCTTTCTCAGGAATCCTCTCCGGATGCTGA
TGTGCTCCTTGAACCAGGCCACCTTCTGCTTGTAGTCGATTTCGTCCTTCTTGCCCAGTCCCACGTAATC
GTACAGCTTCTGGTCGCCGATTCTGCACAGCCGGTTCAGGATCTGGTCGCACACCACCTGGTGCATCTCA
TTGATGGTGCTGGTCTGGGCGAAGATGGAGTACACCCGGCCATCGATCCTTTCGGCCAGCTGCAGCCGCT
TCAGGCCGGCCTGAAAGTTCTCCACGTCCTTGCCCACCAGGCACACCAGCAGTCTGTTGTATTCGCCAGG
GTTGAAGGACCGGGTGCAGTTTTCGTTCACGTACTGCAGGATGTCTCTGGCCTTCTCGTGCAGGGTCATT
TCATTGGTGGCGGCCTTCTTCTTCTCCCACACGCCCCGCACGTGCTTCACCCGTCCATCGATCCGCTGCT
TGAAGGCCTTTCTGCCGATGCCGTGCTGCTCCAGCACGAAGCGGGGCAGGAACACGTGGTTATCCTTATC
GGTCACCTTCACCACATCCAGGATGTTCTCCACGTGCTGTCTGTATCTGTACAGCTTGGCGATGGCATCG
TCGCCCTTCCCCTGCAGGCTCAGCAGCACGAGGTACTTCAGCTCGTTCAGGCCCATCCGGTAGCTTCTAG
GGCCGGCGTTCTTGTCGATCCGCACGATCACGTTGTTCTTGGAGATATAGTAGCTCTGGTCCTCGTCCTT
CTTGCTGAAGTCCACCACCACCTTTCCCTTGGTCCGGTGCTTCTTGTGCTCATCGCCGGCGCCGGCCTCT
TCCCGCACGATGTGGCGTCTGCCGAAGCAGATCTCGCTGTGCTGGGCTTCCAGGTAGTGCAGTGCAAATT
CGATGAACTTGTCCTTGTGCCGCTTGGGATTTGTGCCCTCATTGTCGTTAGCTCTCTTCTTATCACCCTG
CTCGCCGTGGTAGTACTCGTAGGCCTCGGCGGGGATTCTTCCCAGCTGGGCCAGGATGTCTCTGAACAGC
AGCACCCGCTTATCCCAGGCCTTGGTGAATCTGCTGTCCTTCAGGCAGTACATGCTCAGGGCCTTCCGGG
TCAGCTTGTACTGTCCCTCATTCTTCTTCAGGCCGGACACGGCTCCATACAGCCGATCCAGCACTCTTCT
TTCCACGAAAAAGCTCACGAAAAACACCACGCCGGCGGTGGTGATCCGGTCGCCCTCGAACAGGCTGGGA
AACTCGATGATCACCTCTGTCTCTCTTCTTCTGCACTCGAAGATGGCCCGCTCATAGGCTCTCTCCATGA
TGGTCCGCAGTTCGTCCTCGGCGGTGAAGGTCAGGCAGCCAGGGCTATGCCGGTAGTGACTGAAGTAGTT
CCGCAGGGCTTCAGCCTTGGCGTTGGCGGCCTGGGTGCTGCACTTGATCAGGGCCCGGGTATCTTCGTCG
TACCAGTCGTGCTTGCTGTACTTCTCGTGTCTCAGCAGGCTTTCCACGAACAGGCCGTCGTTCTTGTCCC
GGTTCACCAGGGCCTTGTTGAAGGCAATGGTGAAGCACCACTTCCGGGCGCCCTGGTACTCGTCGATGCT
CAGCTCCCTCTTCTTGGAGGTCTGCTTGCTCACCTGGGCCACCTTCCGCTTCTTCTTGGGCATGGTGGCA
CCGGTCCAACCTGAAAAAAAGTGATTTCAGGCAGGTGCTCCAGGTAATTAAACATTAATACCCCACCAAC
CAACCATCCCTTAAACCCTTACCTCTTGCTCAGCTAATTACAGCCCGGAGGAGAAGGGCCGTCCCGCCCG
CTCACCTGTGGGAGTAACGCGGTCAGTCAGAGCCGGGGCGGGCGGCGCGAGGCGGCGGCGGAGCGGGGCA
CGGGGCGAAGGCAGCGCGCAGCGACTCCCGCCCGCCGCGCGCTTCGCTTTTTATAGGGCCGCCGCCGCCG
CCGCCTCGCCATAAAAGGAAACTTTCGGAGCGCGCCGCTCTGATTGGCTGCCGCCGCACCTCTCCGCCTC
GCCCCGCCCCGCCCCCCGCCCCCCCCCCCCCCGCCCGGCGCGCGCCCCCCCCCCCCCCCCCCCCCCCCCC
CCCCCCCGCCCCCATCGCTGCACAAAATAATTAAAAAATAAATAAATACAAAATTGGGGGTGGGGAGGGG
GGGGAGATGGGGAGAGTGAAGCAGAACGTGGGGCTCACCTCGACCATGGTAATAGCGATGACTAATACGT
AGATGTACTGCCAAGTAGGAAAGTCCCATAAGGTCATGTACTGGGCACAATGCCAGGCGGGCCATTTACC
GTCATTGACGTCAATAGGGGGCGTACTTGGCATATGATACACTTGATGTACTGCCAAGTGGGCAGTTTAC
CGTAAATACTCCACCCATTGACGTCAATGGAAAGTCCCTATTGGCGTTACTATTGACGTCAATGGGCGGG
GGTCGTTGGGCGGTCAGCCAGGCGGGCCATTTACCGTAAGTTATGTAACGGGTACCTCTAGATTAATTAA
TAAGTATAATTTGTTTCTATTATGTATAAGTTAAGCTAATTACTTATTTTATAATACAACATGACTGTTT
TTAAAGTACAAAATAAGTTTATTTTTGTAAAAGAGAGAATGTTTAAAAGTTTTGTTACTTTATAGAAGAA
ATTTTGAGTTTTTGTTTTTTTTTAATAAATAAATAAACATAAATAAATTGTTTGTTGAATTTATTATTAG
TATGTAAGTGTAAATATAATAAAACTTAATATCTATTCAAATTAATAAATAAACCTCGATATACAGATCG
ATAAAACACATGCGTCAATTTTACGCATGATTATCTTTAACGTACGTCACAATATGATTATCTTTCTAGG
GTTAACTCGAGAGAATCAGGGGATAACGCAGGAAAGAACATGTGAGCAAAAGGCCAGCAAAAGGCCAGGA
ACCGTAAAAAGGCCGCGTTGCTGGCGTTTTTCCATAGGCTCCGCCCCCCTGACGAGCATCACAAAAATCG
ACGCTCAAGTCAGAGGTGGCGAAACCCGACAGGACTATAAAGATACCAGGCGTTTCCCCCTGGAAGCTCC
CTCGTGCGCTCTCCTGTTCCGACCCTGCCGCTTACCGGATACCTGTCCGCCTTTCTCCCTTCGGGAAGCG
TGGCGCTTTCTCATAGCTCACGCTGTAGGTATCTCAGTTCGGTGTAGGTCGTTCGCTCCAAGCTGGGCTG
TGTGCACGAACCCCCCGTTCAGCCCGACCGCTGCGCCTTATCCGGTAACTATCGTCTTGAGTCCAACCCG
GTAAGACACGACTTATCGCCACTGGCAGCAGCCACTGGTAACAGGATTAGCAGAGCGAGGTATGTAGGCG
GTGCTACAGAGTTCTTGAAGTGGTGGCCTAAC
